Addgene plasmid #107790: AAV.CamKII.GCaMP6s.WPRE.SV40
Purpose: AAV expression of ultrasensitive protein calcium sensor from the CamKII promoter
Depositing lab: James M. Wilson.
Backbone
  Vector backbone: pAAV
  Vector type: Mammalian Expression, AAV
Growth in bacteria
  Bacterial resistance: Ampicillin, 100 μg/mL
  Growth temperature: 37°C
  Growth strain: NEB Stable
  Copy number: Unknown
Gene/Insert
  Gene/Insert name: GCaMP6s (alt names: GCaMP3-K78H T302L R303P D380Y T381R S383T R392G; GCaMP3 variant 641)
  Promoter: CamKII
  Cloning method: Unknown
  Sequencing primers: 5′ unknown
Terms and licenses: Academic/Nonprofit Terms; Industry Terms: Not Available to Industry
Depositor comments: This plasmid was previously available as AV-9-PV4365 from the Penn Vector Core. GCaMP6s was created as part of the GENIE project at Janelia Research Campus.
How to cite: AAV.CamKII.GCaMP6s.WPRE.SV40 was a gift from James M. Wilson (Addgene plasmid # 107790 ; http://n2t.net/addgene:107790 ; RRID:Addgene_107790) For viral preps, please replace (Addgene plasmid # 107790) in the above sentence with: (Addgene viral prep # 107790-AAV9)
