[The description below was written by a language model from this plasmid's Addgene catalogue record, the feature table of its GenBank file and pLannotate feature annotations shown in this document.]
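Description:
AAV.CamKII.GCaMP6s.WPRE.SV40 is an adeno-associated virus transfer (cis) plasmid built on a pAAV backbone for mammalian expression of the genetically encoded calcium indicator GCaMP6s. It is about 6.5 kb, circular, and maintained in E. coli through a high-copy ColE1/pUC-type origin with ampicillin selection from a bla (beta-lactamase) cassette. An f1 phage origin is also present in the backbone. The record lists a recombination-deficient growth strain, which is a common choice for keeping the repeat-rich ITRs intact.

The payload lies between two AAV2 inverted terminal repeats, which are the cis elements required for replication and packaging of the intervening DNA into AAV capsids when rep, cap and helper functions are supplied in trans. Within the ITRs, a roughly 1.3 kb promoter from the mouse calcium/calmodulin-dependent kinase II alpha gene drives the GCaMP6s coding sequence, which is preceded by a Kozak consensus. GCaMP6s is a GFP-based sensor derived from GCaMP3 by a set of point substitutions, and it reports calcium through changes in fluorescence. Downstream, a WPRE enhances post-transcriptional expression and an SV40 polyadenylation signal terminates the transcript. The cassette is constitutive, with no recombinase sites or additional tags annotated.

The two sequence records differ by about 11 bp. In the sequencing-derived annotation the left ITR is detected only as fragments, while the right ITR is annotated in full. The construct is intended for producing recombinant AAV, and an AAV9 viral preparation is noted. The stated purpose is expression of this ultrasensitive calcium sensor from the CamKII promoter, a promoter generally used to favour expression in excitatory neurons for calcium imaging.
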