LOCUS       Exported 6485 bp ds-DNA circular SYN 12-MAY-2021
DEFINITION  AAV expression of ultrasensitive protein calcium sensor from the
            CamKII promoter.
ACCESSION   .
VERSION     .
KEYWORDS    AAV.CamKII.GCaMP6s.WPRE.SV40
SOURCE      synthetic DNA construct
  ORGANISM  synthetic DNA construct
REFERENCE   1 (bases 1 to 6485)
  TITLE     AAV plasmids
  JOURNAL   Unpublished
REFERENCE   2 (bases 1 to 6485)
  AUTHORS   .
  TITLE     Direct Submission
  JOURNAL   Exported May 12, 2021 from SnapGene Server 1.1.58
            http://www.snapgene.com
FEATURES             Location/Qualifiers
     source          1..6485
                     /organism="synthetic DNA construct"
                     /mol_type="other DNA"
     repeat_region   1..141
                     /label=AAV2 ITR
                     /note="inverted terminal repeat of adeno-associated virus
                     serotype 2"
     repeat_region   12..141
                     /label=AAV2 ITR
     promoter        160..1448
                     /label=CaMKII promoter
                     /note="promoter for the mouse calcium/calmodulin-dependent
                     kinase II alpha subunit"
     regulatory      1473..1482
                     /regulatory_class="other"
                     /note="vertebrate consensus sequence for strong initiation
                     of translation (Kozak, 1987)"
     CDS             1479..2831
                     /codon_start=1
                     /product="improved fluorescent protein-based calcium sensor
                     (Chen et al., 2013)"
                     /label=GCaMP6s
                     /translation="MGSHHHHHHGMASMTGGQQMGRDLYDDDDKDLATMVDSSRRKWNK
                     TGHAVRAIGRLSSLENVYIKADKQKNGIKANFHIRHNIEDGGVQLAYHYQQNTPIGDGP
                     VLLPDNHYLSVQSKLSKDPNEKRDHMVLLEFVTAAGITLGMDELYKGGTGGSMVSKGEE
                     LFTGVVPILVELDGDVNGHKFSVSGEGEGDATYGKLTLKFICTTGKLPVPWPTLVTTLT
                     YGVQCFSRYPDHMKQHDFFKSAMPEGYIQERTIFFKDDGNYKTRAEVKFEGDTLVNRIE
                     LKGIDFKEDGNILGHKLEYNLPDQLTEEQIAEFKEAFSLFDKDGDGTITTKELGTVMRS
                     LGQNPTEAELQDMINEVDADGDGTIDFPEFLTMMARKMKYRDTEEEIREAFGVFDKDGN
                     GYISAAELRHVMTNLGEKLTDEEVDEMIREADIDGDGQVNYEEFVQMMTAK"
     regulatory      1575..1584
                     /regulatory_class="other"
                     /note="vertebrate consensus sequence for strong initiation
                     of translation (Kozak, 1987)"
     primer_bind     1865..1886
                     /label=EGFP-C
                     /note="EGFP, forward primer"
     primer_bind     complement(1992..2013)
                     /label=EGFP-N
                     /note="EGFP, reverse primer"
     primer_bind     complement(2253..2272)
                     /label=EXFP-R
                     /note="For distinguishing EGFP variants, reverse primer"
     misc_feature    2844..3432
                     /label=WPRE
                     /note="woodchuck hepatitis virus posttranscriptional
                     regulatory element"
     primer_bind     complement(2897..2917)
                     /label=WPRE-R
                     /note="WPRE, reverse primer"
     CDS             complement(3315..3326)
                     /codon_start=1
                     /product="Factor Xa recognition and cleavage site"
                     /label=Factor Xa site
                     /translation="IEGR"
     polyA_signal    3475..3596
                     /label=SV40 poly(A) signal
                     /note="SV40 polyadenylation signal"
     primer_bind     complement(3486..3505)
                     /label=EBV-rev
                     /note="SV40 polyA terminator, reverse primer"
     primer_bind     3540..3559
                     /label=SV40pA-R
                     /note="SV40 polyA, reverse primer"
     repeat_region   3748..3888
                     /label=AAV2 ITR
                     /note="inverted terminal repeat of adeno-associated virus
                     serotype 2"
     repeat_region   3748..3877
                     /label=AAV2 ITR
     rep_origin      3963..4418
                     /direction=RIGHT
                     /label=f1 ori
                     /note="f1 bacteriophage origin of replication; arrow
                     indicates direction of (+) strand synthesis"
     primer_bind     complement(4050..4069)
                     /label=F1ori-R
                     /note="F1 origin, reverse primer"
     primer_bind     4260..4281
                     /label=F1ori-F
                     /note="F1 origin, forward primer"
     primer_bind     complement(4435..4454)
                     /label=pRS-marker
                     /note="pRS vectors, use to sequence yeast selectable
                     marker"
     primer_bind     4554..4576
                     /label=pGEX 3'
                     /note="pGEX vectors, reverse primer"
     primer_bind     complement(4614..4632)
                     /label=pBRforEco
                     /note="pBR322 vectors, upsteam of EcoRI site, forward
                     primer"
     promoter        4700..4804
                     /gene="bla"
                     /label=AmpR promoter
     CDS             4805..5665
                     /codon_start=1
                     /gene="bla"
                     /product="beta-lactamase"
                     /label=AmpR
                     /note="confers resistance to ampicillin, carbenicillin, and
                     related antibiotics"
                     /translation="MSIQHFRVALIPFFAAFCLPVFAHPETLVKVKDAEDQLGARVGYI
                     ELDLNSGKILESFRPEERFPMMSTFKVLLCGAVLSRIDAGQEQLGRRIHYSQNDLVEYS
                     PVTEKHLTDGMTVRELCSAAITMSDNTAANLLLTTIGGPKELTAFLHNMGDHVTRLDRW
                     EPELNEAIPNDERDTTMPVAMATTLRKLLTGELLTLASRQQLIDWMEADKVAGPLLRSA
                     LPAGWFIADKSGAGERGSRGIIAALGPDGKPSRIVVIYTTGSQATMDERNRQIAEIGAS
                     LIKHW"
     primer_bind     complement(5023..5042)
                     /label=Amp-R
                     /note="Ampicillin resistance gene, reverse primer"
     rep_origin      5836..6424
                     /direction=RIGHT
                     /label=ori
                     /note="high-copy-number ColE1/pMB1/pBR322/pUC origin of
                     replication"
     primer_bind     6325..6344
                     /label=pBR322ori-F
                     /note="pBR322 origin, forward primer"
ORIGIN
        1 cctgcaggca gctgcgcgct cgctcgctca ctgaggccgc ccgggcaaag cccgggcgtc
       61 gggcgacctt tggtcgcccg gcctcagtga gcgagcgagc gcgcagagag ggagtggcca
      121 actccatcac taggggttcc tgcggccgca cgcgtttaac attatggcct taggtcactt
      181 catctccatg gggttcttct tctgattttc tagaaaatga gatgggggtg cagagagctt
      241 cctcagtgac ctgcccaggg tcacatcaga aatgtcagag ctagaacttg aactcagatt
      301 actaatctta aattccatgc cttgggggca tgcaagtacg atatacagaa ggagtgaact
      361 cattagggca gatgaccaat gagtttagga aagaagagtc cagggcaggg tacatctaca
      421 ccacccgccc agccctgggt gagtccagcc acgttcacct cattatagtt gcctctctcc
      481 agtcctacct tgacgggaag cacaagcaga aactgggaca ggagccccag gagaccaaat
      541 cttcatggtc cctctgggag gatgggtggg gagagctgtg gcagaggcct caggaggggc
      601 cctgctgctc agtggtgaca gataggggtg agaaagcaga cagagtcatt ccgtcagcat
      661 tctgggtctg tttggtactt cttctcacgc taaggtggcg gtgtgatatg cacaatggct
      721 aaaaagcagg gagagctgga aagaaacaag gacagagaca gaggccaagt caaccagacc
      781 aattcccaga ggaagcaaag aaaccattac agagactaca agggggaagg gaaggagaga
      841 tgaattagct tcccctgtaa accttagaac ccagctgttg ccagggcaac ggggcaatac
      901 ctgtctcttc agaggagatg aagttgccag ggtaactaca tcctgtcttt ctcaaggacc
      961 atcccagaat gtggcaccca ctagccgtta ccatagcaac tgcctctttg ccccacttaa
     1021 tcccatcccg tctgttaaaa gggccctata gttggaggtg ggggaggtag gaagagcgat
     1081 gatcacttgt ggactaagtt tgttcgcatc cccttctcca accccctcag tacatcaccc
     1141 tgggggaaca gggtccactt gctcctgggc ccacacagtc ctgcagtatt gtgtatataa
     1201 ggccagggca aagaggagca ggttttaaag tgaaaggcag gcaggtgttg gggaggcagt
     1261 taccggggca acgggaacag ggcgtttcgg aggtggttgc catggggacc tggatgctga
     1321 cgaaggctcg cgaggctgtg agcagccaca gtgccctgct cagaagcccc aagctcgtca
     1381 gtcaagccgg ttctccgttt gcactcagga gcacgggcag gcgagtggcc cctagttctg
     1441 ggggcagctc tagagcggta ccggatccac ccgccaccat gggttctcat catcatcatc
     1501 atcatggtat ggctagcatg actggtggac agcaaatggg tcgggatctg tacgacgatg
     1561 acgataagga tctcgccacc atggtcgact catcacgtcg taagtggaat aagacaggtc
     1621 acgcagtcag agctataggt cggctgagct cactcgagaa cgtctatatc aaggccgaca
     1681 agcagaagaa cggcatcaag gcgaacttcc acatccgcca caacatcgag gacggcggcg
     1741 tgcagctcgc ctaccactac cagcagaaca cccccatcgg cgacggcccc gtgctgctgc
     1801 ccgacaacca ctacctgagc gtgcagtcca aactttcgaa agaccccaac gagaagcgcg
     1861 atcacatggt cctgctggag ttcgtgaccg ccgccgggat cactctcggc atggacgagc
     1921 tgtacaaggg cggtaccgga gggagcatgg tgagcaaggg cgaggagctg ttcaccgggg
     1981 tggtgcccat cctggtcgag ctggacggcg acgtaaacgg ccacaagttc agcgtgtccg
     2041 gcgagggtga gggcgatgcc acctacggca agctgaccct gaagttcatc tgcaccaccg
     2101 gcaagctgcc cgtgccctgg cccaccctcg tgaccaccct gacctacggc gtgcagtgct
     2161 tcagccgcta ccccgaccac atgaagcagc acgacttctt caagtccgcc atgcccgaag
     2221 gctacatcca ggagcgcacc atcttcttca aggacgacgg caactacaag acccgcgccg
     2281 aggtgaagtt cgagggcgac accctggtga accgcatcga gctgaagggc atcgacttca
     2341 aggaggacgg caacatcctg gggcacaagc tggagtacaa cctgccggac caactgactg
     2401 aagagcagat cgcagaattt aaagaggctt tctccctatt tgacaaggac ggggatggga
     2461 caataacaac caaggagctg gggacggtga tgcggtctct ggggcagaac cccacagaag
     2521 cagagctgca ggacatgatc aatgaagtag atgccgacgg tgacggcaca atcgacttcc
     2581 ctgagttcct gacaatgatg gcaagaaaaa tgaaatacag ggacacggaa gaagaaatta
     2641 gagaagcgtt cggtgtgttt gataaggatg gcaatggcta catcagtgca gcagagcttc
     2701 gccacgtgat gacaaacctt ggagagaagt taacagatga agaggttgat gaaatgatca
     2761 gggaagcaga catcgatggg gatggtcagg taaactacga agagtttgta caaatgatga
     2821 cagcgaagtg aaagcttatc gataatcaac ctctggatta caaaatttgt gaaagattga
     2881 ctggtattct taactatgtt gctcctttta cgctatgtgg atacgctgct ttaatgcctt
     2941 tgtatcatgc tattgcttcc cgtatggctt tcattttctc ctccttgtat aaatcctggt
     3001 tgctgtctct ttatgaggag ttgtggcccg ttgtcaggca acgtggcgtg gtgtgcactg
     3061 tgtttgctga cgcaaccccc actggttggg gcattgccac cacctgtcag ctcctttccg
     3121 ggactttcgc tttccccctc cctattgcca cggcggaact catcgccgcc tgccttgccc
     3181 gctgctggac aggggctcgg ctgttgggca ctgacaattc cgtggtgttg tcggggaaat
     3241 catcgtcctt tccttggctg ctcgcctgtg ttgccacctg gattctgcgc gggacgtcct
     3301 tctgctacgt cccttcggcc ctcaatccag cggaccttcc ttcccgcggc ctgctgccgg
     3361 ctctgcggcc tcttccgcgt cttcgccttc gccctcagac gagtcggatc tccctttggg
     3421 ccgcctcccc gcatcgatac cgtcgacccg ggcggccgct tcgagcagac atgataagat
     3481 acattgatga gtttggacaa accacaacta gaatgcagtg aaaaaaatgc tttatttgtg
     3541 aaatttgtga tgctattgct ttatttgtaa ccattataag ctgcaataaa caagttaaca
     3601 acaacaattg cattcatttt atgtttcagg ttcaggggga gatgtgggag gttttttaaa
     3661 gcaagtaaaa cctctacaaa tgtggtaaaa tcgataagga tcttcctaga gcatggctac
     3721 gtaaccacgt gcggaccgag cggccgcagg aacccctagt gatggagttg gccactccct
     3781 ctctgcgcgc tcgctcgctc actgaggccg ggcgaccaaa ggtcgcccga cgcccgggct
     3841 ttgcccgggc ggcctcagtg agcgagcgag cgcgcagctg cctgcagggg cgcctgatgc
     3901 ggtattttct ccttacgcat ctgtgcggta tttcacaccg catannnnnn nnnnnnnnnn
     3961 nnnnnnnnnn nnnnnnnnnn nnnnnnnnnn nnnnnnnnnn nnnnnnnnnn nnnnnnnnnn
     4021 nnnnnnnnnn nnnnnnnnnn nnnnnnnnnn nnnnnnnnnn nnnnnnnnnn nnnnnnnnnn
     4081 nnnnnncnnn nnnnnnnnnn nnnnnnnnnn nnnnnnnnnn nnnnnnnnnn nnnnnnnnnn
     4141 nnnnnnnnnn nnnnnnnnnn nnnnnnnnnn nnnnnnnnnn nnnnnnnnnn nnnnnnnnnn
     4201 nnnnnnnnnn nnnnnnnnnn nnnnnnnncc tttgacgttg gagtccacgt tctttaatag
     4261 tggactcttg ttccaaactg gaacaacact caaccctatc tcgggctatt cttttgattt
     4321 ataagggatt ttgccgattt cggcctattg gttaaaaaat gagctgattt aacaaaaatt
     4381 taacgcgaat tttaacaaaa tattaacgtt tacaatttta tggtgcactc tcagtacaat
     4441 ctgctctgat gccgcatagt taagccagcc ccgacacccg ccaacacccg ctgacgcgcc
     4501 ctgacgggct tgtctgctcc cggcatccgc ttacagacaa gctgtgaccg tctccgggag
     4561 ctgcatgtgt cagaggtttt caccgtcatc accgaaacgc gcgagacgaa agggcctcgt
     4621 gatacgccta tttttatagg ttaatgtcat gataataatg gtttcttaga cgtcaggtgg
     4681 cacttttcgg ggaaatgtgc gcggaacccc tatttgttta tttttctaaa tacattcaaa
     4741 tatgtatccg ctcatgagac aataaccctg ataaatgctt caataatatt gaaaaaggaa
     4801 gagtatgagt attcaacatt tccgtgtcgc ccttattccc ttttttgcgg cattttgcct
     4861 tcctgttttt gctcacccag aaacgctggt gaaagtaaaa gatgctgaag atcagttggg
     4921 tgcacgagtg ggttacatcg aactggatct caacagcggt aagatccttg agagttttcg
     4981 ccccgaagaa cgttttccaa tgatgagcac ttttaaagtt ctgctatgtg gcgcggtatt
     5041 atcccgtatt gacgccgggc aagagcaact cggtcgccgc atacactatt ctcagaatga
     5101 cttggttgag tactcaccag tcacagaaaa gcatcttacg gatggcatga cagtaagaga
     5161 attatgcagt gctgccataa ccatgagtga taacactgcg gccaacttac ttctgacaac
     5221 gatcggagga ccgaaggagc taaccgcttt tttgcacaac atgggggatc atgtaactcg
     5281 ccttgatcgt tgggaaccgg agctgaatga agccatacca aacgacgagc gtgacaccac
     5341 gatgcctgta gcaatggcaa caacgttgcg caaactatta actggcgaac tacttactct
     5401 agcttcccgg caacaattaa tagactggat ggaggcggat aaagttgcag gaccacttct
     5461 gcgctcggcc cttccggctg gctggtttat tgctgataaa tctggagccg gtgagcgtgg
     5521 gtctcgcggt atcattgcag cactggggcc agatggtaag ccctcccgta tcgtagttat
     5581 ctacacgacg gggagtcagg caactatgga tgaacgaaat agacagatcg ctgagatagg
     5641 tgcctcactg attaagcatt ggtaactgtc agaccaagtt tactcatata tactttagat
     5701 tgatttaaaa cttcattttt aatttaaaag gatctaggtg aagatccttt ttgataatct
     5761 catgaccaaa atcccttaac gtgagttttc gttccactga gcgtcagacc ccgtagaaaa
     5821 gatcaaagga tcttcttgag atcctttttt tctgcgcgta atctgctgct tgcaaacaaa
     5881 aaaaccaccg ctaccagcgg tggtttgttt gccggatcaa gagctaccaa ctctttttcc
     5941 gaaggtaact ggcttcagca gagcgcagat accaaatact gtccttctag tgtagccgta
     6001 gttaggccac cacttcaaga actctgtagc accgcctaca tacctcgctc tgctaatcct
     6061 gttaccagtg gctgctgcca gtggcgataa gtcgtgtctt accgggttgg actcaagacg
     6121 atagttaccg gataaggcgc agcggtcggg ctgaacgggg ggttcgtgca cacagcccag
     6181 cttggagcga acgacctaca ccgaactgag atacctacag cgtgagctat gagaaagcgc
     6241 cacgcttccc gaagggagaa aggcggacag gtatccggta agcggcaggg tcggaacagg
     6301 agagcgcacg agggagcttc cagggggaaa cgcctggtat ctttatagtc ctgtcgggtt
     6361 tcgccacctc tgacttgagc gtcgattttt gtgatgctcg tcaggggggc ggagcctatg
     6421 gaaaaacgcc agcaacgcgg cctttttacg gttcctggcc ttttgctggc cttttgctca
     6481 catgt
//
