Features (pLannotate 1.2.2; 15 found; start..end, strand, type, name):
     12..39      +  repeat_region  AAV2 ITR (fragment): inverted terminal repeat of adeno-associated virus serotype 2 inverted
     68..95      +  repeat_region  AAV2 ITR (fragment): inverted terminal repeat of adeno-associated virus serotype 2 inverted
    149..1437    +  promoter       CaMKII promoter: promoter for the mouse calcium/calmodulin-dependent kinase II α subunit
   1468..2820    +  CDS            GCaMP6s: improved fluorescent protein-based calcium sensor (Chen et al., 2013)
   2833..3421    +  misc_feature   WPRE: woodchuck hepatitis virus posttranscriptional regulatory element
   3464..3585    -  polyA_signal   SV40 poly(A) signal: SV40 polyadenylation signal
   3608..3676    -  CDS            large T antigen (fragment): large T antigen from SV40 (simian virus 40)
   3737..3877    +  repeat_region  AAV2 ITR: inverted terminal repeat of adeno-associated virus serotype 2 inverted
   3882..3933    -  misc_feature   bom (fragment): basis of mobility region from pBR322
   3952..4407    +  rep_origin     f1 ori (sequence partly withheld): f1 bacteriophage origin of replication; arrow indicates direction of (+) strand synthesis
   4408..4457    -  misc_feature   bom (fragment): basis of mobility region from pBR322
   4559..4594    -  CDS            rop (fragment): Rop protein, which maintains plasmids at low copy number; rop
   4689..4793    +  promoter       AmpR promoter: bla
   4794..5654    +  CDS            AmpR: β-lactamase; bla; confers resistance to ampicillin, carbenicillin, and related antibiotics
   5825..6413    +  rep_origin     ori: high-copy-number ColE1/pMB1/pBR322/pUC origin of replication
>Addgene plasmid #107790 | AAV.CamKII.GCaMP6s.WPRE.SV40 | addgene full sequence | sequence record 207334 | Addgene NGS Result
CCTGCAGGCAGCTGCGCGCTCGCTCGCTCACTGAGGCCGCCCGGGCGTCGGGCGACCTTTGGTCGCCCGG
CCTCAGTGAGCGAGCGAGCGCGCAGAGAGGGAGTGGCCAACTCCATCACTAGGGGTTCCTGCGGCCGCAC
GCGTTTAACATTATGGCCTTAGGTCACTTCATCTCCATGGGGTTCTTCTTCTGATTTTCTAGAAAATGAG
ATGGGGGTGCAGAGAGCTTCCTCAGTGACCTGCCCAGGGTCACATCAGAAATGTCAGAGCTAGAACTTGA
ACTCAGATTACTAATCTTAAATTCCATGCCTTGGGGGCATGCAAGTACGATATACAGAAGGAGTGAACTC
ATTAGGGCAGATGACCAATGAGTTTAGGAAAGAAGAGTCCAGGGCAGGGTACATCTACACCACCCGCCCA
GCCCTGGGTGAGTCCAGCCACGTTCACCTCATTATAGTTGCCTCTCTCCAGTCCTACCTTGACGGGAAGC
ACAAGCAGAAACTGGGACAGGAGCCCCAGGAGACCAAATCTTCATGGTCCCTCTGGGAGGATGGGTGGGG
AGAGCTGTGGCAGAGGCCTCAGGAGGGGCCCTGCTGCTCAGTGGTGACAGATAGGGGTGAGAAAGCAGAC
AGAGTCATTCCGTCAGCATTCTGGGTCTGTTTGGTACTTCTTCTCACGCTAAGGTGGCGGTGTGATATGC
ACAATGGCTAAAAAGCAGGGAGAGCTGGAAAGAAACAAGGACAGAGACAGAGGCCAAGTCAACCAGACCA
ATTCCCAGAGGAAGCAAAGAAACCATTACAGAGACTACAAGGGGGAAGGGAAGGAGAGATGAATTAGCTT
CCCCTGTAAACCTTAGAACCCAGCTGTTGCCAGGGCAACGGGGCAATACCTGTCTCTTCAGAGGAGATGA
AGTTGCCAGGGTAACTACATCCTGTCTTTCTCAAGGACCATCCCAGAATGTGGCACCCACTAGCCGTTAC
CATAGCAACTGCCTCTTTGCCCCACTTAATCCCATCCCGTCTGTTAAAAGGGCCCTATAGTTGGAGGTGG
GGGAGGTAGGAAGAGCGATGATCACTTGTGGACTAAGTTTGTTCGCATCCCCTTCTCCAACCCCCTCAGT
ACATCACCCTGGGGGAACAGGGTCCACTTGCTCCTGGGCCCACACAGTCCTGCAGTATTGTGTATATAAG
GCCAGGGCAAAGAGGAGCAGGTTTTAAAGTGAAAGGCAGGCAGGTGTTGGGGAGGCAGTTACCGGGGCAA
CGGGAACAGGGCGTTTCGGAGGTGGTTGCCATGGGGACCTGGATGCTGACGAAGGCTCGCGAGGCTGTGA
GCAGCCACAGTGCCCTGCTCAGAAGCCCCAAGCTCGTCAGTCAAGCCGGTTCTCCGTTTGCACTCAGGAG
CACGGGCAGGCGAGTGGCCCCTAGTTCTGGGGGCAGCTCTAGAGCGGTACCGGATCCACCCGCCACCATG
GGTTCTCATCATCATCATCATCATGGTATGGCTAGCATGACTGGTGGACAGCAAATGGGTCGGGATCTGT
ACGACGATGACGATAAGGATCTCGCCACCATGGTCGACTCATCACGTCGTAAGTGGAATAAGACAGGTCA
CGCAGTCAGAGCTATAGGTCGGCTGAGCTCACTCGAGAACGTCTATATCAAGGCCGACAAGCAGAAGAAC
GGCATCAAGGCGAACTTCCACATCCGCCACAACATCGAGGACGGCGGCGTGCAGCTCGCCTACCACTACC
AGCAGAACACCCCCATCGGCGACGGCCCCGTGCTGCTGCCCGACAACCACTACCTGAGCGTGCAGTCCAA
ACTTTCGAAAGACCCCAACGAGAAGCGCGATCACATGGTCCTGCTGGAGTTCGTGACCGCCGCCGGGATC
ACTCTCGGCATGGACGAGCTGTACAAGGGCGGTACCGGAGGGAGCATGGTGAGCAAGGGCGAGGAGCTGT
TCACCGGGGTGGTGCCCATCCTGGTCGAGCTGGACGGCGACGTAAACGGCCACAAGTTCAGCGTGTCCGG
CGAGGGTGAGGGCGATGCCACCTACGGCAAGCTGACCCTGAAGTTCATCTGCACCACCGGCAAGCTGCCC
GTGCCCTGGCCCACCCTCGTGACCACCCTGACCTACGGCGTGCAGTGCTTCAGCCGCTACCCCGACCACA
TGAAGCAGCACGACTTCTTCAAGTCCGCCATGCCCGAAGGCTACATCCAGGAGCGCACCATCTTCTTCAA
GGACGACGGCAACTACAAGACCCGCGCCGAGGTGAAGTTCGAGGGCGACACCCTGGTGAACCGCATCGAG
CTGAAGGGCATCGACTTCAAGGAGGACGGCAACATCCTGGGGCACAAGCTGGAGTACAACCTGCCGGACC
AACTGACTGAAGAGCAGATCGCAGAATTTAAAGAGGCTTTCTCCCTATTTGACAAGGACGGGGATGGGAC
AATAACAACCAAGGAGCTGGGGACGGTGATGCGGTCTCTGGGGCAGAACCCCACAGAAGCAGAGCTGCAG
GACATGATCAATGAAGTAGATGCCGACGGTGACGGCACAATCGACTTCCCTGAGTTCCTGACAATGATGG
CAAGAAAAATGAAATACAGGGACACGGAAGAAGAAATTAGAGAAGCGTTCGGTGTGTTTGATAAGGATGG
CAATGGCTACATCAGTGCAGCAGAGCTTCGCCACGTGATGACAAACCTTGGAGAGAAGTTAACAGATGAA
GAGGTTGATGAAATGATCAGGGAAGCAGACATCGATGGGGATGGTCAGGTAAACTACGAAGAGTTTGTAC
AAATGATGACAGCGAAGTGAAAGCTTATCGATAATCAACCTCTGGATTACAAAATTTGTGAAAGATTGAC
TGGTATTCTTAACTATGTTGCTCCTTTTACGCTATGTGGATACGCTGCTTTAATGCCTTTGTATCATGCT
ATTGCTTCCCGTATGGCTTTCATTTTCTCCTCCTTGTATAAATCCTGGTTGCTGTCTCTTTATGAGGAGT
TGTGGCCCGTTGTCAGGCAACGTGGCGTGGTGTGCACTGTGTTTGCTGACGCAACCCCCACTGGTTGGGG
CATTGCCACCACCTGTCAGCTCCTTTCCGGGACTTTCGCTTTCCCCCTCCCTATTGCCACGGCGGAACTC
ATCGCCGCCTGCCTTGCCCGCTGCTGGACAGGGGCTCGGCTGTTGGGCACTGACAATTCCGTGGTGTTGT
CGGGGAAATCATCGTCCTTTCCTTGGCTGCTCGCCTGTGTTGCCACCTGGATTCTGCGCGGGACGTCCTT
CTGCTACGTCCCTTCGGCCCTCAATCCAGCGGACCTTCCTTCCCGCGGCCTGCTGCCGGCTCTGCGGCCT
CTTCCGCGTCTTCGCCTTCGCCCTCAGACGAGTCGGATCTCCCTTTGGGCCGCCTCCCCGCATCGATACC
GTCGACCCGGGCGGCCGCTTCGAGCAGACATGATAAGATACATTGATGAGTTTGGACAAACCACAACTAG
AATGCAGTGAAAAAAATGCTTTATTTGTGAAATTTGTGATGCTATTGCTTTATTTGTAACCATTATAAGC
TGCAATAAACAAGTTAACAACAACAATTGCATTCATTTTATGTTTCAGGTTCAGGGGGAGATGTGGGAGG
TTTTTTAAAGCAAGTAAAACCTCTACAAATGTGGTAAAATCGATAAGGATCTTCCTAGAGCATGGCTACG
TAACCACGTGCGGACCGAGCGGCCGCAGGAACCCCTAGTGATGGAGTTGGCCACTCCCTCTCTGCGCGCT
CGCTCGCTCACTGAGGCCGGGCGACCAAAGGTCGCCCGACGCCCGGGCTTTGCCCGGGCGGCCTCAGTGA
GCGAGCGAGCGCGCAGCTGCCTGCAGGGGCGCCTGATGCGGTATTTTCTCCTTACGCATCTGTGCGGTAT
TTCACACCGCATA
[95 nt withheld, positions 3934-4028]
T
[46 nt withheld, positions 4030-4075]
C
[141 nt withheld, positions 4077-4217]
CCTTTGACGTTGGAGTCCACGTTCTTTAATAGTGGACTCTTGTTCCAAACTGGAACAACACTCAACTCTA
TCTCGGGCTATTCTTTTGATTTATAAGGGATTTTGCCGATTTCGGTCTATTGGTTAAAAAATGAGCTGAT
TTAACAAAAATTTAACGCGAATTTTAACAAAATATTAACGTTTACAATTTTATGGTGCACTCTCAGTACA
ATCTGCTCTGATGCCGCATAGTTAAGCCAGCCCCGACACCCGCCAACACCCGCTGACGCGCCCTGACGGG
CTTGTCTGCTCCCGGCATCCGCTTACAGACAAGCTGTGACCGTCTCCGGGAGCTGCATGTGTCAGAGGTT
TTCACCGTCATCACCGAAACGCGCGAGACGAAAGGGCCTCGTGATACGCCTATTTTTATAGGTTAATGTC
ATGATAATAATGGTTTCTTAGACGTCAGGTGGCACTTTTCGGGGAAATGTGCGCGGAACCCCTATTTGTT
TATTTTTCTAAATACATTCAAATATGTATCCGCTCATGAGACAATAACCCTGATAAATGCTTCAATAATA
TTGAAAAAGGAAGAGTATGAGTATTCAACATTTCCGTGTCGCCCTTATTCCCTTTTTTGCGGCATTTTGC
CTTCCTGTTTTTGCTCACCCAGAAACGCTGGTGAAAGTAAAAGATGCTGAAGATCAGTTGGGTGCACGAG
TGGGTTACATCGAACTGGATCTCAACAGCGGTAAGATCCTTGAGAGTTTTCGCCCCGAAGAACGTTTTCC
AATGATGAGCACTTTTAAAGTTCTGCTATGTGGCGCGGTATTATCCCGTATTGACGCCGGGCAAGAGCAA
CTCGGTCGCCGCATACACTATTCTCAGAATGACTTGGTTGAGTACTCACCAGTCACAGAAAAGCATCTTA
CGGATGGCATGACAGTAAGAGAATTATGCAGTGCTGCCATAACCATGAGTGATAACACTGCGGCCAACTT
ACTTCTGACAACGATCGGAGGACCGAAGGAGCTAACCGCTTTTTTGCACAACATGGGGGATCATGTAACT
CGCCTTGATCGTTGGGAACCGGAGCTGAATGAAGCCATACCAAACGACGAGCGTGACACCACGATGCCTG
TAGCAATGGCAACAACGTTGCGCAAACTATTAACTGGCGAACTACTTACTCTAGCTTCCCGGCAACAATT
AATAGACTGGATGGAGGCGGATAAAGTTGCAGGACCACTTCTGCGCTCGGCCCTTCCGGCTGGCTGGTTT
ATTGCTGATAAATCTGGAGCCGGTGAGCGTGGGTCTCGCGGTATCATTGCAGCACTGGGGCCAGATGGTA
AGCCCTCCCGTATCGTAGTTATCTACACGACGGGGAGTCAGGCAACTATGGATGAACGAAATAGACAGAT
CGCTGAGATAGGTGCCTCACTGATTAAGCATTGGTAACTGTCAGACCAAGTTTACTCATATATACTTTAG
ATTGATTTAAAACTTCATTTTTAATTTAAAAGGATCTAGGTGAAGATCCTTTTTGATAATCTCATGACCA
AAATCCCTTAACGTGAGTTTTCGTTCCACTGAGCGTCAGACCCCGTAGAAAAGATCAAAGGATCTTCTTG
AGATCCTTTTTTTCTGCGCGTAATCTGCTGCTTGCAAACAAAAAAACCACCGCTACCAGCGGTGGTTTGT
TTGCCGGATCAAGAGCTACCAACTCTTTTTCCGAAGGTAACTGGCTTCAGCAGAGCGCAGATACCAAATA
CTGTTCTTCTAGTGTAGCCGTAGTTAGGCCACCACTTCAAGAACTCTGTAGCACCGCCTACATACCTCGC
TCTGCTAATCCTGTTACCAGTGGCTGCTGCCAGTGGCGATAAGTCGTGTCTTACCGGGTTGGACTCAAGA
CGATAGTTACCGGATAAGGCGCAGCGGTCGGGCTGAACGGGGGGTTCGTGCACACAGCCCAGCTTGGAGC
GAACGACCTACACCGAACTGAGATACCTACAGCGTGAGCTATGAGAAAGCGCCACGCTTCCCGAAGGGAG
AAAGGCGGACAGGTATCCGGTAAGCGGCAGGGTCGGAACAGGAGAGCGCACGAGGGAGCTTCCAGGGGGA
AACGCCTGGTATCTTTATAGTCCTGTCGGGTTTCGCCACCTCTGACTTGAGCGTCGATTTTTGTGATGCT
CGTCAGGGGGGCGGAGCCTATGGAAAAACGCCAGCAACGCGGCCTTTTTACGGTTCCTGGCCTTTTGCTG
GCCTTTTGCTCACATGT
